>Addgene plasmid #229473 | pVF29 | addgene full sequence | sequence record 457025 | Addgene NGS Result
ACGGGATAATACCGCGCCACATAGCAGAACTTTAAAAGTGCTCATCATTGGAAAACGTTCTTCGGGGCGA
AAACTCTCAAGGATCTTACCGCTGTTGAGATCCAGTTCGATGTAACCCACTCGTGCACCCAACTGATCTT
CAGCATCTTTTACTTTCACCAGCGTTTCTGGGTGAGCAAAAACAGGAAGGCAAAATGCCGCAAAAAAGGG
AATAAGGGCGACACGGAAATGTTGAATACTCATACTCTTCCTTTTTCAATATTATTGAAGCATTTATCAG
GGTTATTGTCTCATGAGCGGATACATATTTGAATGTATTTAGAAAAATAAACAAATAGGGGTTCCGCGCA
CATTTCCCCGAAAAGTGCCACCTGACGTCTAAGAAACCATTATTATCATGACATTAACCTATAAAAATAG
GCGTATCACGAGGCCCTTTCGTCTTCAAGAATTTTATAAACCGTGGAGCGGGCAATACTGAGCTGATGAG
CAATTTCCGTTGCACCAGTGCCCTTCTGATGAAGCGTCAGCACGACGTTCCTGTCCACGGTACGCCTGCG
GCCAAATTTGATTCCTTTCAGCTTTGCTTCCTGTCGGCCCTCATTCGTGCGCTCTAGGATCTCGATCCCG
CGAAATTAATACGACTCACTATAGGGGAATTGTGAGCGGATAACAATTCCCCTCTAGAAATAATTTTGTT
TAACTTTAAGAAGGAGATATACATATGACGCAGCCATTGGTCGGAAAACAGATTCTCATTGTTGAAGATG
AGCAGGTATTTCGCTCGCTTCTGGATTCATGGTTTTCCTCATTGGGAGCGACAACGGTACTGGCGGCTGA
TGGGGTGGATGCCCTTGAGTTGCTGGGAGGTTTCACTCCAGACCTGATGATATGTGATATCGCGATGCCA
CGAATGAACGGGCTTAAACTGCTGGAGCATATACGTAACAGAGGCGACCAGACCCCAGTTCTGGTGATAT
CTGCCACTGAAAATATGGCAGATATTGCCAAAGCGTTACGTCTGGGCGTTGAAGATGTTTTGCTGAAACC
AGTTAAAGATCTGAATCGCTTGCGCGAGATGGTTTTTGCCTGTCTCTATCCCAGCATGTTTAATTCGCGC
GTTGAGGAAGAGGAAAGGCTTTTTCGCGACTGGGATGCAATGGTTGATAACCCTGCCGCAGCGGCGAAAT
TATTACAGGAACTACAACCGCCGGTTCAGCAGGTGATTTCCCATTGCCGGGTTAATTATCGTCAATTGGT
TGCCGCGGACAAACCCGGCCTGGTGCTTGATATTGCCGCACTTTCGGAAAACGATCTGGCATTTTATTGC
CTTGATGTCACCCGAGCTGGACATAATGGCGTACTTGCTGCCTTGTTATTACGCGCATTGTTTAACGGAT
TATTACAGGAACAGCTTGCACACCAAAATCAACGGTTGCCAGAGTTGGGCGCGTTATTGAAGCAGGTAAA
CCATTTACTTCGTCAGGCCGCTCTGCCGGGGCAGTTTCCGCTATTAGTTGGCTATTATCATCGCGAACTG
AAAAATCTCATTCTGGTTTCTGCGGGTCTGAATGCGACGTTAAATACCGGCGAACACCAGGTGCAAATCA
GTAATGGTGTTCCGTTAGGCACTTTAGGTAACGCTTATTTGAATCAATTGAGCCAGCGATGCGATGCCTG
GCAATGCCAAATATGGGGAACCGGTGGTCGACTGCGCTTGATGTTGTCTGCAGAATGAGGATCCGAATTC
GAGCTCCGTCGACAAGCTTGCGGCCGCACTCGAGCACCACCACCACCACCACTGAGATCCGGCTGCTAAC
AAAGCCCGAAAGGAAGCTGAGTTGGCTGCTGCCACCGCTGAGCAATAACTAGCATAACCCCTTGGGGCCT
CTAAACGGGTCTTGAGGGGTTTTTTGCTGAAAGGAGGAACTATATCCGGATTGGCGAATGGG
[124 nt withheld, positions 1953-2076]
C
[91 nt withheld, positions 2078-2168]
A
[49 nt withheld, positions 2170-2218]
CCTTTGACGTTGGAGTCCACGTTCTTT
[37 nt withheld, positions 2246-2282]
ACCCTATCTCGGTCTATTCTTTTGATTTATAAGGGATTTTGCCGATTTCGGCCTATTGGTTAAAAAATGA
GCTGATTTAACAAAAATTTAACGCGAATTTTAACAAAATATTAACGCTTACAATTTAGGTGGCACTTTTC
GGGGAAATGTGCGCGGAACCCCTATTTGTTTATTTTTCTAAATACATTCAAATATGTATCCGCTCATGAA
TTAATTCTTAGAAAAACTCATCGAGCATCAAATGAAACTGCAATTTATTCATATCAGGATTATCAATACC
ATATTTTTGAAAAAGCCGTTTCTGTAATGAAGGAGAAAACTCACCGAGGCAGTTCCATAGGATGGCAAGA
TCCTGGTATCGGTCTGCGATTCCGACTCGTCCAACATCAATACAACCTATTAATTTCCCCTCGTCAAAAA
TAAGGTTATCAAGTGAGAAATCACCATGAGTGACGACTGAATCCGGTGAGAATGGCAACCCGGGGATCGC
AGTGGTGAGTAACCATGCATCATCAGGAGTACGGATAAAATGCTTGATGGTCGGAAGAGGCATAAATTCC
GTCAGCCAGTTTAGTCTGACCATCTCATCTGTAACATCATTGGCAACGCTACCTTTGCCATGTTTCAGAA
ACAACTCTGGCGCATCGGGCTTCCCATACAATCGATAGATTGTCGCACCTGATTGCCCGACATTATCGCG
AGCCCATTTATACCCATATAAATCAGCATCCATGTTGGAATTTAATCGCGGCAGATAAGACGTTTCCCGT
TGAATATGGCTCATAACACCCCTTGTATTACTGTTTATGTAAGCAGACAGTTTTATTGTTCATGATGATA
TATTTTTATCTTGTGCAATGTAACATCAGAGATTTTGAGACACAACGTGGCTTTGTTGAATAAATCGAAC
TTTTGCTGAGTTGAAGGATCAGATCACGCATCTTCCCGACAACGCAGACCGTTCCGTGGCAAAGCAAAAG
TTCAAAATCACCAACTGGTCCACCTACAACAAAGCTCTCATCAACCGTGGCTCCCTCACTTTCTGGCTGG
ATGATGGGGCGATTCAGGCCTGGAATGAGTCAGCAACACCTTCTTCACGAGGCAGACCTCAGCGCTAGCG
GAGTGTATACTGGCTTACTATGTTGGCACTGATGAGGGTGTCAGTGAAGTGCTTCATGTGGCAGGAGAAA
AAAGGCTGCACCGGTGCGTCAGCAGAATATGTGATACAGGATATATTCCGCTTCCTCGCTCACTGACTCG
CTACGCTCGGTCGTTCGACTGCGGCGAGCGGAAATGGCTTACGAACGGGGCGGAGATTTCCTGGAAGATG
CCAGGAAGATACTTAACAGGGAAGTGAGAGGGCCGCGGCAAAGCCGTTTTTCCATAGGCTCCGCCCCCCT
GACAAGCATCACGAAATCTGACGCTCAAATCAGTGGTGGCGAAACCCGACAGGACTATAAAGATACCAGG
CGTTTCCCCCTGGCGGCTCCCTCGTGCGCTCTCCTGTTCCTGCCTTTCGGTTTACCGGTGTCATTCCGCT
GTTATGGCCGCGTTTGTCTCATTCCACGCCTGACACTCAGTTCCGGGTAGGCAGTTCGCTCCAAGCTGGA
CTGTATGCACGAACCCCCCGTTCAGTCCGACCGCTGCGCCTTATCCGGTAACTATCGTCTTGAGTCCAAC
CCGGAAAGACATGCAAAAGCACCACTGGCAGCAGCCACTGGTAATTGATTTAGAGGAGTTAGTCTTGAAG
TCATGAGCCGGTTAAGGCTAAACTGAAAGGACAAGTTTTGGTGACTGCGCTCCTCCAAGCCAGTTACCTC
GGTTCAAAGAGTTGGTAGCTCAGAGAACCTTCGAAAAACCGCCCTGCAAGGCGGTTTTTTCGTTTTCAGA
GCAAGAGATTACGCGCAGACCAAAACGATCTCAAGAAGATCATCTTATTAAGGGGTCTGACGCTCAGTGG
AACGAAAACTCACGTTAAGGGATTTTGGTCATGAGATTATCAAAAAGGATCTTCACCTAGATCCTTTTAA
ATTAAAAATGAAGTTTTAAATCAATCTAAAGTATATATGAGTAAACTTGGTCTGACAGTTACCAATGCTT
AATCAGTGAGGCACCTATCTCAGCGATCTGTCTATTTCGTTCATCCATAGTTGCCTGACTCCCCGTCGTG
TAGATAACTACGATACGGGAGGGCTTACCATCTGGCCCCAGTGCTGCAATGATACCGCGAGACCCACGCT
CACCGGCTCCAGATTTATCAGCAATAAACCAGCCAGCCGGAAGGGCCGAGCGCAGAAGTGGTCCTGCAAC
TTTATCCGCCTCCATCCAGTCTATTAATTGTTGCCGGGAAGCTAGAGTAAGTAGTTCGCCAGTTAATAGT
TTGCGCAACGTTGTTGCCATTGCTGCAGGCATCGTGGTGTCACGCTCGTCGTTTGGTATGGCTTCATTCA
GCTCCGGTTCCCAACGATCAAGGCGAGTTACATGATCCCCCATGTTGTGCAAAAAAGCGGTTAGCTCCTT
CGGTCCTCCGATCGTTGTCAGAAGTAAGTTGGCCGCAGTGTTATCACTCATGGTTATGGCAGCACTGCAT
AATTCTCTTACTGTCATGCCATCCGTAAGATGCTTTTCTGTGACTGGTGAGTACTCAACCAAGTCATTCT
GAGAATAGTGTATGCGGCGACCGAGTTGCTCTTGCCCGGCGTCAAC
Features (pLannotate 1.2.2; 17 found; start..end, strand, type, name):
    244..348     -  promoter       AmpR promoter: bla
    429..620     -  CDS            tnpR (fragment): TNR3_ECOLX - Experimental evidence at protein level: Swiss-Prot protein existence level 1. Resolvase catalyzes the resolution (a site-specific recombination) of the cointegrated replicon to yield the final transposition products. From Escherichia coli.
    637..655     +  promoter       T7 promoter: promoter for bacteriophage T7 RNA polymerase
    656..680     +  protein_bind   lac operator: The lac repressor binds to the lac operator to inhibit transcription in E. coli. This inhibition can be relieved by adding lactose or isopropyl-β-D-thiogalactopyranoside (IPTG). lac repressor encoded by lacI
    695..717     +  RBS            RBS: efficient ribosome binding site from bacteriophage T7 gene 10 (Olins and Rangwala, 1989)
    725..1735    +  CDS            rssB: RSSB_ECOLI - Also known as hnr, sprE, ychL. Experimental evidence at protein level: Swiss-Prot protein existence level 1. Regulates the turnover of the sigma S factor (RpoS) by promoting its proteolysis in exponentially growing cells. Acts by binding and delivering RpoS to the ClpXP protease. RssB is not co- degraded with RpoS, but is released from the complex and can initiate a new cycle of RpoS recognition and degradation. In stationary phase, could also act as an anti-sigma factor and reduce the ability of RpoS to activate gene expression. Is also involved in the regulation of the mRNA poly
   1785..1802    +  CDS            9xHis (fragment): 9xHis affinity tag
   1812..1861    +  CDS            SET1 (fragment): solubility-enhancement tag derived from T7 phage gene 10B
   1869..1916    +  terminator     T7 terminator: transcription terminator for bacteriophage T7 RNA polymerase
   1953..2381    +  rep_origin     f1 ori (sequence partly withheld): f1 bacteriophage origin of replication; arrow indicates direction of (+) strand synthesis
   2434..2491    +  promoter       AmpR promoter (fragment): bla
   2500..2760    -  CDS            KanR (fragment): aminoglycoside phosphotransferase; aph(3')-Ia; confers resistance to kanamycin in bacteria or G418 (Geneticin®) in eukaryotes
   2761..3066    -  CDS            KanR (fragment): aminoglycoside phosphotransferase; aph(3')-Ia; confers resistance to kanamycin in bacteria or G418 (Geneticin®) in eukaryotes
   3393..3419    +  misc_feature   bom (fragment): basis of mobility region from pBR322
   3518..3573    -  rep_origin     RSF ori (fragment): Plasmids containing the RSF 1030 origin of replication can be propagated in E. coli cells that contain additional plasmids with compatible origins.
   3661..4206    -  rep_origin     p15A ori: Plasmids containing the medium-copy-number p15A origin of replication can be propagated in E. coli cells that contain a second plasmid with the ColE1 origin.
   4371..243     -  CDS            AmpR (across the origin): β-lactamase; bla; confers resistance to ampicillin, carbenicillin, and related antibiotics
