[The description below was written by a language model from this plasmid's Addgene catalogue record and pLannotate feature annotations shown in this document.]
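Description:
pVF29 is a bacterial expression plasmid built on the pOKD5 backbone that produces the Escherichia coli response regulator RssB carrying an N256A substitution. The sequenced plasmid is about 5 kb. It is maintained in E. coli through a medium-copy p15A origin, which is compatible with ColE1-type plasmids, and is selected with ampicillin through an intact β-lactamase gene driven by its own bla promoter. An f1 origin is also present. The annotation picks up several backbone remnants that appear non-functional: two adjoining fragments of a kanamycin resistance gene, short fragments of the RSF origin and the pBR322 bom region, and part of the tnpR resolvase gene. The catalogue lists ampicillin as the only selection.

The expression cassette follows the standard pET-style layout. A T7 promoter with an adjacent lac operator is followed by the T7 gene 10 ribosome binding site, the rssB coding sequence and a T7 terminator. Transcription therefore depends on T7 RNA polymerase and is held in check by lac repressor until induction, which fits the depositor's recommendation of a DE3 lysogen for protein production. No lacI gene is annotated on the plasmid. Downstream of rssB the table marks a short run of histidine codons and a fragment resembling a T7 gene 10B-derived tag. This suggests a C-terminal His tag, but the record does not confirm that it is fused in frame.

RssB is the adaptor that delivers the stationary-phase sigma factor RpoS to the ClpXP protease. The associated work concerns the structural basis of RssB inhibition by an antiadaptor, so this point mutant is presumably intended for recombinant protein production for such studies. The record does not state the specific effect of N256A.
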