Addgene plasmid #229473: pVF29
Purpose: Expresses RssB with N256A mutation
Depositing lab: Alexandra Deaconescu. Depositing organization: Brown University. Publication: Structural basis for inhibition of a response regulator of sigma(S) stability by a ClpXP antiadaptor. Dorich V, Brugger C, Tripathi A, Hoskins JR, Tong S, Suhanovsky MM, Sastry A, Wickner S, Gottesman S, Deaconescu AM. Genes Dev. 2019 Jun 1;33(11-12):718-732. doi: 10.1101/gad.320168.118. Epub 2019 Apr 11. PubMed 30975721.
Backbone
  Vector backbone: pOKD5
  Backbone size w/o insert (bp): 3787
  Vector type: Bacterial Expression
Growth in bacteria
  Bacterial resistance: Ampicillin, 100 μg/mL
  Growth temperature: 37°C
  Growth strain: DH5alpha
  Growth instructions: The depositing lab recommends alpha-select for plasmid storage and propagation and BL21 DE3 for protein expression.
  Copy number: Unknown
Gene/Insert
  Gene/Insert name: RssB (N256A)
  Species: E. coli
  Insert size (bp): 1012
  Mutation: N256A
  Promoter: T7
  Cloning method: Other
Terms and licenses: Academic/Nonprofit Terms; Industry Terms: Not Available to Industry
How to cite: pVF29 was a gift from Alexandra Deaconescu (Addgene plasmid # 229473 ; http://n2t.net/addgene:229473 ; RRID:Addgene_229473)
